>Addgene plasmid #91065 | pMOD_B2121 | addgene full sequence | sequence record 181862 | Addgene NGS Result
GCCTTGACGGCAAAATCCCTTAACGTGAGTTTTCGTTCCACTGAGCGTCAGACCCCGTAGAAAAGATCAA
AGGATCTTCTTGAGATCCTTTTTTTCTGCGCGTAATCTGCTGCTTGCAAACAAAAAAACCACCGCTACCA
GCGGTGGTTTGTTTGCCGGATCAAGAGCTACTAACTCTTTTTCCGAAGGTAACTGGCTTCAGCAGAGCGC
AGATACCAAATACTGTTCTTCTAGTGTAGCCGTAGTTAGGCCACCACTTCAAGAACTCTGTAGCACCGCC
TACATACCTCGCTCTGCTAATCCTGTTACCAGTGGCTGCTGCCAGTGGCGATAAGTCGTGTCTTACCGGG
TTGGACTCAAGACGATAGTTACCGGATAAGGCGCAGCGGTCGGGCTGAACGGGGGGTTCGTGCTCACAGC
CCAGCTTGGAGCGAACGACCTACACCGAACTGAGATACCTACAGCGTGAGCTATGAGAAAGCGCCACGCT
TCCCGAAGGGAGAAAGGCGGACAGGTATCCGGTAAGCGGCAGGGTCGGAACAGGAGAGCGCACGAGGGAG
CTTCCAGGGGGAAACGCCTGGTATCTTTATAGTCCTGTCGGGTTTCGCCACCTCTGACTTGAGCGTCGAT
TTTTGTGATGCTCGTCAGGGGGGCGGAGCCTATGGAAAAACGCCAGCAACGCGGCCTTTTTACGGTTCCT
GGCCTTTTGCTGGCCTTTTGCTCACATGTTCTTTCCTGCGTTATCCCCTGATTCTGTGGATAACCGTATT
ACCGCCTTTGAGTGAGCTGATACCGCTCGCCGCAGCCGAACGACCGAGCGCAGCGAGTCAGTGAGCGAGG
AAGCGGGAGAGCGCCCACCTGCCAGGGGACGGCGCGCCGAAGAGCGGGGCCCAATATAACAACGACGTCG
TAACAGATAAAGCGAAGCTTGAAGGTGCATGTGACTCCGTCAAGATTACGAAACCGCCAACTACCACGCA
AATTGCAATTCTCAATTTCCTAGAAGGACTCTCCGAAAATGCATCCAATACCAAATATTACCCGTGTCAT
AGGCACCAAGTGACACCATACATGAACACGCGTCACAATATGACTGGAGAAGGGTTCCACACCTTATGCT
ATAAAACGCCCCACACCCCTCCTCCTTCCTTCGCAGTTCAATTCCAATATATTCCATTCTCTCTGTGTAT
TTCCCTACCTCTCCCTTCAAGGTTAGTCGATTTCTTCTGTTTTTCTTCTTCGTTCTTTCCATGAATTGTG
TATGTTCTTTGATCAATACGATGTTGATTTGATTGTGTTTTGTTTGGTTTCATCGATCTTCAATTTTCAT
AATCAGATTCAGCTTTTATTATCTTTACAACAACGTCCTTAATTTGATGATTCTTTAATCGTAGATTTGC
TCTAATTAGAGCTTTTTCATGTCAGATCCCTTTACAACAAGCCTTAATTGTTGATTCATTAATCGTAGAT
TAGGGCTTTTTTCATTGATTACTTCAGATCCGTTAAACGTAACCATAGATCAGGGCTTTTTCATGAATTA
CTTCAGATCCGTTAAACAACAGCCTTATTTTTTATACTTCTGTGGTTTTTCAAGAAATTGTTCAGATCCG
TTGACAAAAAGCCTTATTCGTTGATTCTATATCGTTTTTCGAGAGATATTGCTCAGATCTGTTAGCAACT
GCCTTGTTTGTTGATTCTATTGCCGTGGATTAGGGTTTTTTTTCACGAGATTGCTTCAGATCCGTACTTA
AGATTACGTAATGGATTTTGATTCTGATTTATCTGTGATTGTTGACTCGACAACCTGCAGGTTCACTGCC
GTATAGGCAGGTTTTAGAGCTAGAAATAGCAAGTTAAAATAAGGCTAGTCCGTTATCAACTTGAAAAAGT
GGCACCGAGTCGGTGCGTTCACTGCCGTATAGGCAGAAGCCAGATAACAGTATGCGTATTTGCGCGCTGA
TTTTTGCGGTATAAGAATATATACTGATATGTATACCCGAAGTATGTCAAAAGGAGGTATGCTATGAAGC
AGCGTATTACAGTGACAGTTGACAGCGACAGCTATCAGTTGCTCAAGGCATATATGATGTCAATATCTCC
GGTCTGGTAAGCACAACCATGCAGAATGAAGCCCGTCGTCTGCGTGCCGAACGCTGGAAAGCGGAAAATC
AGGAAGGGATGGCTGAGGTCGCCCGGTTTATTGAAATGAACGGCTCTTTTGCTGACGAGAACAGGGGCTG
GTGAAATGCAGTTTAAGGTTTACACCTATAAAAGAGAGAGCCGTTATCGTCTGTTTGTGGATGTACAGAG
TGATATTATTGACACGCCCGGGCGACGGATGGTGATCCCCCTGGCCAGTGCACGTCTGCTGTCAGATAAA
GTCTCCCGTGAACTTTACCCGGTGGTGCATATCGGGGATGAAAGCTGGCGCATGATGACCACCGATATGG
CCAGTGTGCCGGTTTCCGTTATCGGGGAAGAAGTGGCTGATCTCAGCCACCGCGAAAATGACATCAAAAA
CGCCATTAACCTGATGTTCTGGGGAATATAAGCTCTTCAGTCGATCGACAAGCTCGAGTTTCTCCATAAT
AATGTGTGAGTAGTTCCCAGATAAGGGAATTAGGGTTCCTATAGGGTTTCGCTCATGTGTTGAGCATATA
AGAAACCCTTAGTATGTATTTGTATTTGTAAAATACTTCTATCAATAAAATTTCTAATTCCTAAAACCAA
AATCCAGTACTAAAATCCAGATCCCCCGAATTAGAGCTCTACCGGTGACGCAGGTGATGAAAAGCCTTAG
GGTCAGGTGGCACTTTTCGGGGAAATGTGCGATGAACCCCTATTTGTTTATTTTTCTAAATACATTCAAA
TATGTATCCGCTAATGAGACAATAACCCTGATAAATGCTTCAATTATATTGAAAAAGGAAGAGTATGAGT
ATCCAACATTTCCGTGTCGCCCTTATTCCCTTTTTTGCGGCCTTCTGCCTTCCTGTTTTTGCTCACCCAG
AAACGCTGGTGAAAGTAAAAGATGCTGAAGATCAGTTGGGTGCCCGAGTGGGTTACATTGAACTGGATCT
CAACAGCGGCAAAATCTTAGAGAGTTTTCGCCCCGAAGAACGCTTCCCAATGATGAGCACTTTCAAAGTT
CTGCTATGTGGCGCGGTGTTATCCCGTATTGATGCTGGGCAAGAGCAACTCGGTCGCCGCATACACTATT
CTCAGAATGACTTGGTTGAGTATTCACCAGTCACAGAAAAGCATCTTACGGATGGCATGACAGTAAGAGA
ATTATGTAGTGCTGCCATAACCATGAGTGATAACACTGCGGCCAACTTACTTCTGACAACGATTGGAGGA
CCGAAGGAGCTAACCGCTTTTTTGCACAACATGGGGGATCATGTAACTCGCCTTGATCGTTGGGAACCGG
AGCTGAATGAAGCCATACCAAACGACGAGCGTGACACCACGATGCCTGTAGCAATGGCAACAACTCTCCG
CAAACTATTAACTGGCGAACTACTTACTCTTGCTTCACGCCAGCAACTCATTGACTGGATGGAGGCGGAC
AAAGTTGCAGGACCACTTCTGCGCTCGGCACTTCCGGCTGGCTGGTTTATTGCTGATAAATCTGGAGCCG
GTGAGCGTGGCTCTCGCGGTATCATTGCAGCACTGGGGCCAGATGGTAAGCCCTCCCGTATCGTAGTTAT
CTACACGACGGGGAGTCAGGCAACTATGGATGAACGAAATAGACAGATCGCTGAGATAGGTGCCTCACTG
ATTAAGCATTGGTAACTGTCAGACGAAGGGAAATAAATAGTAGCCCGCCTGATGTGCGGGCTTTTTTTTG
GTGGTGGTTACCAGTGTCGCTTAGCTACCGTAGGTCCTCTTAGGCGGTCCGATTAGCGACATAGTCATCA
AT
Features (pLannotate 1.2.2; 8 found; start..end, strand, type, name):
     80..668     +  rep_origin     ori: high-copy-number ColE1/pMB1/pBR322/pUC origin of replication
   1831..1906    +  misc_RNA       gRNA scaffold: guide RNA scaffold for the Streptococcus pyogenes CRISPR/Cas9 system
   1927..1992    +  intron         PDK intron (fragment): pdk; modified pyruvate orthophosphate dikinase intron from Flaveria trinervia 3.0
   2083..2241    +  CDS            ccdA (fragment): CCDA_ECO57 - Also known as H, letA. Experimental evidence at protein level: Swiss-Prot protein existence level 1. Antitoxin component of a type II toxin-antitoxin (TA) system which inhibits the post-segregational killing (PSK) of plasmid-free cells, also referred to as a plasmid addiction system. Binds to and blocks the activity of CcdB; will also remove bound CcdB protein from the CcdB-GyrA complex by forming a CcdA-CcdB complex, a process termed rejuvenation. Functions as a transcriptional corepressor for the ccdAB operon, repression also requires CcdB (By similarity). From Escherichia coli
   2246..2548    +  CDS            ccdB: CCDB_ECOLI - Also known as G, letB, letD. Experimental evidence at protein level: Swiss-Prot protein existence level 1. Toxic component of a type II toxin-antitoxin (TA) system, functioning in plasmid maintainence. Responsible for the post- segregational killing (PSK) of plasmid-free cells, also referred to as a plasmid addiction system. Half-life of over 2 hours. Cell killing by CcdB is accompanied by filamentation, defects in chromosome and plasmid segregation, defects in cell division, formation of anucleate cells, decreased DNA synthesis and plasmid loss. Interferes with the activity of DN
   2579..2753    +  polyA_signal   CaMV poly(A) signal: cauliflower mosaic virus polyadenylation signal
   2834..2934    +  promoter       AmpR promoter: bla
   2935..3795    +  CDS            AmpR: β-lactamase; bla; confers resistance to ampicillin, carbenicillin, and related antibiotics
