[The description below was written by a language model from this plasmid's Addgene catalogue record and pLannotate feature annotations shown in this document.]
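Description:
pMOD_B2121 is a "Module B" entry plasmid from a modular plant genome-engineering toolkit, built on the pMOD_B2000 backbone and classed as a CRISPR vector. It is a small (about 3.9 kb) high-copy E. coli plasmid carrying a ColE1/pUC-type origin of replication and a β-lactamase gene with its own promoter for ampicillin selection. Because it carries an intact ccdB toxin gene, it has to be maintained in a ccdB-tolerant strain.

The payload is a guide RNA expression cassette intended for plants. According to the catalogue record, it is driven by the GmUbi promoter, by its name presumably a soybean ubiquitin promoter, and terminated by the 35S terminator, which matches the annotated cauliflower mosaic virus polyadenylation signal. The promoter itself was not picked up in the automated feature table, though an unannotated stretch lies upstream of the cassette. Between these elements the annotation shows a Streptococcus pyogenes Cas9 gRNA scaffold, a short match to a PDK intron, a fragment of ccdA, and the full ccdB coding sequence.

The ccdB region is a SapI-flanked placeholder. Digestion with this type IIS enzyme removes the toxin gene and allows several gRNA spacers to be inserted, with counter-selection against uncut plasmid in ordinary E. coli strains. The guides are separated by Csy4 recognition sequences, so a single Pol II transcript can be cleaved by the Csy4 endoribonuclease into individual guide RNAs. The completed module would typically be combined with other toolkit modules for multiplexed plant genome editing, although the record does not detail that downstream assembly.
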