Addgene plasmid #91065: pMOD_B2121
Purpose: Module B, Promoter: GmUbi, Gene: SapI ccdb cassette for cloning multiple gRNA spacers with Csy4 spacers , Terminator: 35S
Depositing lab: Daniel Voytas. Depositing organization: University of Minnesota. Publication: A multi-purpose toolkit to enable advanced genome engineering in plants. Cermak T, Curtin SJ, Gil-Humanes J, Cegan R, Kono TJY, Konecna E, Belanto JJ, Starker CG, Mathre JW, Greenstein RL, Voytas DF. Plant Cell. 2017 May 18. pii: tpc.00922.2016. doi: 10.1105/tpc.16.00922. PubMed 28522548.
Backbone
  Vector backbone: pMOD_B2000
  Vector type: CRISPR
Growth in bacteria
  Bacterial resistance: Ampicillin, 100 μg/mL
  Growth temperature: 37°C
  Growth strain: ccdB Survival
  Copy number: High Copy
Gene/Insert
  Gene/Insert name: SapI ccdb cassette for cloning multiple gRNA spacers with Csy4 spacers
  Species: Synthetic
  Promoter: GmUbi
  Cloning method: Gibson Cloning
  Sequencing primers: 5′ unknown
Terms and licenses: Academic/Nonprofit Terms; Industry Terms: Not Available to Industry
How to cite: pMOD_B2121 was a gift from Daniel Voytas (Addgene plasmid # 91065 ; http://n2t.net/addgene:91065 ; RRID:Addgene_91065)
